Addgene plasmid #53809: HUNK_pCSdest
Depositing lab: Roger Reeves. Depositing organization: Johns Hopkins University and School of Medicine. Publication: Survey of Human Chromosome 21 Gene Expression Effects on Early Development in Danio rerio. Edie S, Zaghloul NA, Leitch CC, Klinedinst DK, Lebron J, Thole JF, McCallion AS, Katsanis N, Reeves RH. G3 (Bethesda). 2018 Jul 2;8(7):2215-2223. doi: 10.1534/g3.118.200144. PubMed 29760202.
Backbone
  Vector backbone: pCSDest
  Backbone manufacturer: Lawson Lab (Addgene Plasmid 22423)
  Backbone size w/o insert (bp): 4095
  Vector type: Mammalian Expression
Growth in bacteria
  Bacterial resistance: Ampicillin, 100 μg/mL
  Growth temperature: 37°C
  Growth strain: DH10B
  Copy number: High Copy
Gene/Insert
  Gene/Insert name: HUNK
  Species: H. sapiens (human)
  Insert size (bp): 7385
  Entrez Gene: HUNK
  Promoter: SP6 and CMV
  Cloning method: Gateway Cloning
  Sequencing primers: 5′ CMV-F; 3′ EBV-Rev
Terms and licenses: Academic/Nonprofit Terms; Industry Terms
Depositor comments: NM_014586
How to cite: HUNK_pCSdest was a gift from Roger Reeves (Addgene plasmid # 53809 ; http://n2t.net/addgene:53809 ; RRID:Addgene_53809)
