[The description below was written by a language model from this plasmid's Addgene catalogue record.]
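Description:
HUNK_pCSdest is an expression plasmid carrying the human HUNK gene (hormonally up-regulated Neu-associated kinase, a chromosome 21 gene) in the pCSDest backbone, a Gateway destination version of the pCS2-type vectors. The backbone is listed at about 4.1 kb and the insert at about 7.4 kb. The depositor ties the insert to a RefSeq mRNA entry, and the recorded size suggests it may correspond to the full transcript rather than the coding region alone, although the record does not say this explicitly. The plasmid is maintained in E. coli as a high-copy construct under ampicillin selection. The insert was introduced by Gateway recombination, so attB-type recombination scars would be expected to flank it. No feature table is provided, so the origin of replication, polyadenylation signal and any other backbone elements are not documented here. No epitope tag or reporter fusion is recorded.

Two promoters, CMV and SP6, are listed upstream of the insert, giving the plasmid two modes of use. The CMV promoter drives RNA polymerase II transcription after transfection into mammalian cells, or after DNA injection into vertebrate embryos, which matches its catalogue classification as a mammalian expression vector. The SP6 phage promoter allows in vitro transcription of synthetic mRNA from the same template. The associated publication is a survey of the effects of human chromosome 21 gene expression on early zebrafish development. This construct is therefore most plausibly one member of a clone set used to express individual chromosome 21 genes in zebrafish embryos and score the resulting developmental phenotypes, work relevant to gene dosage effects in Down syndrome.
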