>Addgene plasmid #53809 | HUNK_pCSdest | addgene partial sequence | sequence record 153882 | EBV-rev 5'-GTGGTTTGTCCAAACTCATC-3'
ATCGACTCACTATAGTTCTAGAGGCTCGAGAGGATCACCACTTTGTACAAGAAAGCTGGGCCCATGAGGC
CTTAGCACTGGGTCTTGACCCCATCGGCCATGTCAAAGGCAAGGTTCACAGGGGCTAGGGGCTGCAGTGG
GGGCAGGCTGGCCTCCAGGGGCCTATCTGCAGATGGCTGCAGACTCTGATGGCGCTTCCTTAACATCTGT
CCGATGCCCATCATAGGGAACCGGCCTCGGCTTTTCACACAATTGGGGCTCCCCAGAGGCTGCATGGGGC
CATTGCTGGGAACCGGAGGTGGGCAACACAGGCCCTCCTCTTTTGGGGGGCTGTTCTTATCTTCGTGAGC
AAAAGAGACCAGAGTTGGATGCAAAGGAGTATGGAGAGGCGACATGCTTCCGGATGGCAGACCCGGGGAC
AGCGTCCTCTCGCTGGAATTTCTGCGAGCCAAGCTGACCGGGGAGTTCAGAATCCTGTAGTGATGAGAGG
GAGACAGCACTTCTACGTGGTCGTCGCGATCCACAGACTCGAAGGAGCGCACCATGTCCAGCATCAGGGG
GTCTTCCTTGTGGGGGATGCCAGTGCTTCCGGGCCCTGGCTGATGGGGCTCCGGTTTCTTCACAATCCTC
GGGGTCCTGGGCGGTGGCACGGGGATGAACTCCATGGAAGAAGAAGCCACACAATTGGAATCTGAGGTTT
TGCGGAAAATATTGCGGCAGCCAAAGGAATCTTTGTCGGGGAAGCTGGACTTGGAGGCCTTCCGGTCCTT
CAGGAGGGCTTTGGTGTTCTGAATCTGTGTCATAAGCGAGCCTGA
