>Addgene plasmid #53809 | HUNK_pCSdest | addgene partial sequence | sequence record 153883 | CMV-F 5'-CGCAAATGGGCGGTAGGCGTG-3'
ACCGCCATTCTGCCTGGGGACGTCGGAGCAAGCTTGATTTAGGTGACACTATAGAATACAAGCTACTTGT
TCTTTTTGCAGGATCCCATCGATTCGAATTCAAGGATCACAAGTTTGTACAAAAAAGCAGAAGGGCCGTC
AAGGCCCACCATGCCGGCGGCGGCGGGGGACGGGCTCCTGGGGGAGCCGGCGGCGCCTGGGGGCGGCGGC
GGCGCGGAGGACGCGGCCAGGCCCGCGGCGGCCTGCGAGGGAAGTTTCCTGCCTGCCTGGGTGAGCGGCG
TGCCCCGCGAGCGGCTCCGCGACTTCCAGCACCACAAGCGCGTGGGCAACTACCTCATCGGCAGCAGGAA
GCTGGGCGAGGGCTCCTTTGCCAAGGTGCGCGAGGGGCTGCACGTGCTGACCGGGGAGAAGGTGGCCATA
AAAGTCATTGATAAGAAGAGAGCCAAAAAGGACACCTATGTCACCAAAAACCTGCGGCGAGAGGGTCAGA
TCCAGCAGATGATCCGCCACCCCAATATCACTCAGCTCCTTGATATTTTAGAAACGGAAAACAGCTACTA
CCTGGTCATGGAGCTGTGCCCTGGGGGCAACCTGATGCACAAGATCTATGAGAAGAAGCGGCTGGAGGAG
TCCGAAGCCCGCAGATACATCCGACAGCTCATCTCTGCCGTAGAGCACCTGCACCGGGCCGGGGTGGTCC
ACAGAGACTTGAAGATAGAGAATTTGCTACTAGATGAAGACAATAATATCAAGCTGATTGACTTTGGTTT
GAGCA
